>Addgene plasmid #113566 | BK alpha subunit | depositor full sequence | sequence record 214291 | Full Sequence
AGCTTGGTACCTCGAGCCCCTGCGCCTGCCGCCCATTGCTAGCTATGGCAAACGGTGGCGGCGGAGGCGG
CGGCAGCAGCGGCGGCGGCGGCGGCGGCGGCGGAGGCAGCGGTCTTAGAATGAGCAGCAATATCCACGCG
AACCATCTCAGCCTAGACGCGTCCTCCTCCTCCTCTTCCTCCTCCTCTTCTTCTTCTTCCTCCTCCTCTT
CCTCCTCGTCCTCGGTCCACGAGCCCAAGATGGATGCGCTCATCATACCGGTGACCATGGAGGTGCCGTG
CGACAGCCGGGGCCAACGCATGTGGTGGGCTTTCTTGGCCTCCTCCATGGTGACTTTCTTCGGGGGCCTC
TTCATCATCTTGCTCTGGCGGACGCTCAAGTACCTGTGGACCGTTTGCTGCCACTGCGGGGGCAAGACGA
AGGAGGCCCAGAAGATAAACAATGGCTCCAGCCAGGCAGATGGTACTCTCAAGCCAGTGGACGAAAAAGA
GGAGGTGGTGGCAGCCGAGGTCGGCTGGATGACATCTGTGAAGGACTGGGCAGGGGTGATGATATCCGCC
CAGACACTGACTGGCAGAGTCCTGGTTGTGTTAGTCTTTGCTCTCAGCATTGGTGCCCTCGTAATATACT
TCATAGACTCGTCAAACCCAATAGAATCCTGCCAGAATTTCTACAAAGATTTCACATTACAGATCGACAT
GGCTTTCAACGTGTTCTTCCTCCTCTACTTTGGCTTGCGGTTTATTGCAGCCAACGATAAGCTGTGGTTC
TGGCTGGAAGTGAATTCAGTAGTAGATTTCTTCACAGTCCCTCCTGTGTTTGTGTCTGTGTACTTAAACA
GAAGTTGGCTTGGCTTGAGATTTTTAAGAGCTCTCAGACTGATACAGTTTTCAGAGATTTTGCAGTTTCT
GAATATCCTTAAAACAAGTAACTCCATCAAGCTGGTGAATCTGCTCTCCATATTTATCAGCACGTGGCTG
ACTGCAGCTGGATTCATCCACTTGGTGGAGAATTCAGGGGACCCATGGGAAAATTTCCAAAACAACCAGG
CACTTACGTACTGGGAATGTGTCTACTTACTCATGGTCACAATGTCTACAGTGGGTTATGGGGACGTTTA
TGCAAAAACCACACTTGGACGCCTCTTCATGGTCTTCTTCATCCTCGGGGGACTGGCCATGTTTGCCTCG
TACGTCCCTGAAATCATAGAGTTAATAGGAAACCGCAAGAAATACGGGGGCTCCTATAGCGCGGTTAGTG
GAAGAAAGCACATTGTAGTCTGTGGACACATTACTCTGGAGAGTGTCTCTAACTTCCTGAAGGACTTTCT
GCACAAGGACCGGGATGATGTCAACGTGGAGATTGTCTTTCTTCACAACATCTCCCCTAACCTTGAGCTT
GAAGCTCTGTTCAAACGGCATTTCACTCAGGTGGAGTTTTATCAGGGCTCTGTCCTCAATCCACATGATC
TTGCCAGAGTCAAGATAGAGTCAGCAGATGCATGCCTGATCCTTGCCAATAAGTATTGCGCTGACCCGGA
TGCAGAAGATGCCTCCAACATCATGAGAGTGATCTCCATCAAAAACTACCACCCAAAGATCAGGATCATC
ACTCAGATGCTGCAGTATCACAACAAGGCCCATCTGCTCAACATCCCCAGCTGGAACTGGAAAGAGGGTG
ATGACGCAATATGCCTTGCAGAGCTCAAGTTGGGTTTCATAGCCCAGAGCTGTCTGGCTCAAGGCCTCTC
CACAATGCTTGCCAATCTCTTCTCTATGAGGTCATTCATAAAGATTGAGGAAGACACATGGCAGAAATAC
TACTTGGAAGGAGTCTCCAATGAAATGTACACAGAATATCTCTCCAGTGCCTTCGTGGGTCTGTCCTTCC
CTACTGTTTGTGAGCTGTGTTTTGTGAAGCTTAAGCTCCTGATGATAGCCATTGAGTACAAGTCTGCCAA
CAGAGAGAGCCGAAGCCGAAAGCGAATATTAATTAACCCTGGGAACCACCTTAAGATCCAAGAAGGTACT
TTAGGATTTTTCATCGCAAGTGATGCCAAAGAAGTTAAAAGGGCATTTTTTTACTGCAAGGCCTGTCATG
ATGACGTCACAGATCCCAAAAGAATTAAAAAATGTGGCTGCAGGCGGCTTGAAGATGAGCAGCCGCCAAC
CCTGTCACCAAAAAAAAAACAACGTAATGGGGGCATGAGGAACTCGCCCAACACCTCCCCGAAGCTGATG
AGGCATGACCCCTTGTTAATTCCTGGCAATGATCAGATTGACAACATGGACTCCAATGTGAAAAAGTACG
ACTCCACTGGAATGTTTCACTGGTGTGCACCCAAGGAGATTGAGAAAGTCATCTTGACTCGAAGTGAAGC
TGCCATGACTGTCCTGAGTGGCCATGTCGTAGTCTGCATCTTTGGGGATGTCAGCTCAGCCCTGATTGGC
CTCCGGAACCTGGTGATGCCACTTCGTGCTAGCAACTTTCACTATCATGAGCTCAAACACATTGTGTTTG
TGGGCTCCATTGAGTACCTCAAGAGGGAGTGGGAAACACTGCACAACTTCCCGAAAGTGTCCATATTGCC
TGGTACACCATTAAGTCGGGCTGATTTAAGGGCTGTCAACATCAACCTCTGTGACATGTGCGTTATCCTG
TCAGCCAATCAGAATAATATTGATGATACTTCGCTTCAGGACAAGGAATGCATCTTGGCGTCACTCAACA
TCAAATCTATGCAGTTTGATGACAGCATCGGGGTCTTGCAGGCTAATTCCCAAGGATTCACACCTCCTGG
AATGGACAGATCATCACCCGACAACAGCCCAGTGCACGGGATGTTACGCCAGCCGTCCATCACAACTGGG
GTCAACATTCCCATCATCACGGAACTCGCTAAGCCGGGCAAGTTGCCTTTGGTATCAGTCAATCAGGAAA
AAAACAGTGGGACGCACATTCTAATGATAACGGAGTTGGTGAATGATACCAATGTTCAGTTTTTGGACCA
AGACGATGACGATGACCCTGACACAGAGCTGTACCTCACACAGCCCTTTGCTTGTGGGACAGCATTTGCC
GTCAGCGTCCTGGACTCACTCATGAGCGCGACATACTTCAATGACAATATCCTCACCCTAATACGGACCC
TGGTGACAGGAGGAGCCACACCAGAGCTCGAGGCTCTAATAGCTGAGGAGAATGCACTTCGAGGAGGCTA
CAGCACTCCGCAGACATTGGCCAACAGGGACCGTTGCCGAGTGGCCCAGTTAGCCCTGTTAGATGGTCCC
TTTGCAGACTTAGGGGATGGTGGTTGTTATGGTGATCTGTTCTGCAAAGCTCTGAAAACATATAATATGC
TTTGTTTTGGAATTTACCGGCTGAGAGATGCCCACCTCAGCACCCCCAGCCAGTGTACAAAAAGGTACGT
CATCACCAATCCTCCCTACGAGTTTGAGCTCGTACCAACAGACCTGATCTTCTGCCTGATGCAGTTTGAC
CACAACGCTGGCCAATCCCGGGCCAGTCTGTCTCATTCCTCCCACTCCTCACAGTCGTCCAGTAAGAAGA
GCTCCTCCGTCCACTCCATCCCGTCCACAGCAAATCGGCCGAACCGGCCCAAGTCCAGGGAGTCCCGCGA
CAAACAGAACAGAAAAGAAATGGTTTACAGATGAGCCGGATAATGCCTATCCCAGAAACATTCAAATCAA
GCCCATGAGTACCCACATGGCTAACCAGATCAACCAATATAAATCCACAAGCAGCCTGATCCCTCCAATC
AGAGAAGTTGAAGATGAATGTTGACTCCCAGGAGACCAGAACTATTTTTTTAAAGCCTGACAAACTTCAT
AAATGGTGACGTGACTTTTCTTCCTCTTACATGCTGAATCACTGGTGAAAATTCTAGAGGGCCCTATTCT
ATAGTGTCACCTAAATGCTAGAGCTCGCTGATCAGCCTCGACTGTGCCTTCTAGTTGCCAGCCATCTGTT
GTTTGCCCCTCCCCCGTGCCTTCCTTGACCCTGGAAGGTGCCACTCCCACTGTCCTTTCCTAATAAAATG
AGGAAATTGCATCGCATTGTCTGAGTAGGTGTCATTCTATTCTGGGGGGTGGGGTGGGGCAGGACAGCAA
GGGGGAGGATTGGGAAGACAATAGCAGGCATGCTGGGGATGCGGTGGGCTCTATGGCTTCTGAGGCGGAA
AGAACCAGCTGGGGCTCTAGGGGGTATCCCC
[124 nt withheld, positions 4232-4355]
C
[32 nt withheld, positions 4357-4388]
CA
[57 nt withheld, positions 4391-4447]
A
[49 nt withheld, positions 4449-4497]
CCTTTGACGTTGGAGTCCACGTTCTTT
[37 nt withheld, positions 4525-4561]
ACCCTATCTCGGTCTATTCTTTTGATTTATAAGGGATTTTGGGGATTTCGGCCTATTGGTTAAAAAATGA
GCTGATTTAACAAAAATTTAACGCGAATTAATTCTGTGGAATGTGTGTCAGTTAGGGTGTGGAAAGTCCC
CAGGCTCCCCAGGCAGGCAGAAGTATGCAAAGCATGCATCTCAATTAGTCAGCAACCAGGTGTGGAAAGT
CCCCAGGCTCCCCAGCAGGCAGAAGTATGCAAAGCATGCATCTCAATTAGTCAGCAACCATAGTCCCGCC
CCTAACTCCGCCCATCCCGCCCCTAACTCCGCCCAGTTCCGCCCATTCTCCGCCCCATGGCTGACTAATT
TTTTTTATTTATGCAGAGGCCGAGGCCGCCTCTGCCTCTGAGCTATTCCAGAAGTAGTGAGGAGGCTTTT
TTGGAGGCCTAGGCTTTTGCAAAAAGCTCCCGGGAGCTTGTATATCCATTTTCGGATCTGATCAAGAGAC
AGGATGAGGATCGTTTCGCATGATTGAACAAGATGGATTGCACGCAGGTTCTCCGGCCGCTTGGGTGGAG
AGGCTATTCGGCTATGACTGGGCACAACAGACAATCGGCTGCTCTGATGCCGCCGTGTTCCGGCTGTCAG
CGCAGGGGCGCCCGGTTCTTTTTGTCAAGACCGACCTGTCCGGTGCCCTGAATGAACTGCAGGACGAGGC
AGCGCGGCTATCGTGGCTGGCCACGACGGGCGTTCCTTGCGCAGCTGTGCTCGACGTTGTCACTGAAGCG
GGAAGGGACTGGCTGCTATTGGGCGAAGTGCCGGGGCAGGATCTCCTGTCATCTCACCTTGCTCCTGCCG
AGAAAGTATCCATCATGGCTGATGCAATGCGGCGGCTGCATACGCTTGATCCGGCTACCTGCCCATTCGA
CCACCAAGCGAAACATCGCATCGAGCGAGCACGTACTCGGATGGAAGCCGGTCTTGTCGATCAGGATGAT
CTGGACGAAGAGCATCAGGGGCTCGCGCCAGCCGAACTGTTCGCCAGGCTCAAGGCGCGCATGCCCGACG
GCGAGGATCTCGTCGTGACCCATGGCGATGCCTGCTTGCCGAATATCATGGTGGAAAATGGCCGCTTTTC
TGGATTCATCGACTGTGGCCGGCTGGGTGTGGCGGACCGCTATCAGGACATAGCGTTGGCTACCCGTGAT
ATTGCTGAAGAGCTTGGCGGCGAATGGGCTGACCGCTTCCTCGTGCTTTACGGTATCGCCGCTCCCGATT
CGCAGCGCATCGCCTTCTATCGCCTTCTTGACGAGTTCTTCTGAGCGGGACTCTGGGGTTCGAAATGACC
GACCAAGCGACGCCCAACCTGCCATCACGAGATTTCGATTCCACCGCCGCCTTCTATGAAAGGTTGGGCT
TCGGAATCGTTTTCCGGGACGCCGGCTGGATGATCCTCCAGCGCGGGGATCTCATGCTGGAGTTCTTCGC
CCACCCCAACTTGTTTATTGCAGCTTATAATGGTTACAAATAAAGCAATAGCATCACAAATTTCACAAAT
AAAGCATTTTTTTCACTGCATTCTAGTTGTGGTTTGTCCAAACTCATCAATGTATCTTATCATGTCTGTA
TACCGTCGACCTCTAGCTAGAGCTTGGCGTAATCATGGTCATAGCTGTTTCCTGTGTGAAATTGTTATCC
GCTCACAATTCCACACAACATACGAGCCGGAAGCATAAAGTGTAAAGCCTGGGGTGCCTAATGAGTGAGC
TAACTCACATTAATTGCGTTGCGCTCACTGCCCGCTTTCCAGTCGGGAAACCTGTCGTGCCAGCTGCATT
AATGAATCGGCCAACGCGCGGGGAGAGGCGGTTTGCGTATTGGGCGCTCTTCCGCTTCCTCGCTCACTGA
CTCGCTGCGCTCGGTCGTTCGGCTGCGGCGAGCGGTATCAGCTCACTCAAAGGCGGTAATACGGTTATCC
ACAGAATCAGGGGATAACGCAGGAAAGAACATGTGAGCAAAAGGCCAGCAAAAGGCCAGGAACCGTAAAA
AGGCCGCGTTGCTGGCGTTTTTCCATAGGCTCCGCCCCCCTGACGAGCATCACAAAAATCGACGCTCAAG
TCAGAGGTGGCGAAACCCGACAGGACTATAAAGATACCAGGCGTTTCCCCCTGGAAGCTCCCTCGTGCGC
TCTCCTGTTCCGACCCTGCCGCTTACCGGATACCTGTCCGCCTTTCTCCCTTCGGGAAGCGTGGCGCTTT
CTCAATGCTCACGCTGTAGGTATCTCAGTTCGGTGTAGGTCGTTCGCTCCAAGCTGGGCTGTGTGCACGA
ACCCCCCGTTCAGCCCGACCGCTGCGCCTTATCCGGTAACTATCGTCTTGAGTCCAACCCGGTAAGACAC
GACTTATCGCCACTGGCAGCAGCCACTGGTAACAGGATTAGCAGAGCGAGGTATGTAGGCGGTGCTACAG
AGTTCTTGAAGTGGTGGCCTAACTACGGCTACACTAGAAGGACAGTATTTGGTATCTGCGCTCTGCTGAA
GCCAGTTACCTTCGGAAAAAGAGTTGGTAGCTCTTGATCCGGCAAACAAACCACCGCTGGTAGCGGTGGT
TTTTTTGTTTGCAAGCAGCAGATTACGCGCAGAAAAAAAGGATCTCAAGAAGATCCTTTGATCTTTTCTA
CGGGGTCTGACGCTCAGTGGAACGAAAACTCACGTTAAGGGATTTTGGTCATGAGATTATCAAAAAGGAT
CTTCACCTAGATCCTTTTAAATTAAAAATGAAGTTTTAAATCAATCTAAAGTATATATGAGTAAACTTGG
TCTGACAGTTACCAATGCTTAATCAGTGAGGCACCTATCTCAGCGATCTGTCTATTTCGTTCATCCATAG
TTGCCTGACTCCCCGTCGTGTAGATAACTACGATACGGGAGGGCTTACCATCTGGCCCCAGTGCTGCAAT
GATACCGCGAGACCCACGCTCACCGGCTCCAGATTTATCAGCAATAAACCAGCCAGCCGGAAGGGCCGAG
CGCAGAAGTGGTCCTGCAACTTTATCCGCCTCCATCCAGTCTATTAATTGTTGCCGGGAAGCTAGAGTAA
GTAGTTCGCCAGTTAATAGTTTGCGCAACGTTGTTGCCATTGCTACAGGCATCGTGGTGTCACGCTCGTC
GTTTGGTATGGCTTCATTCAGCTCCGGTTCCCAACGATCAAGGCGAGTTACATGATCCCCCATGTTGTGC
AAAAAAGCGGTTAGCTCCTTCGGTCCTCCGATCGTTGTCAGAAGTAAGTTGGCCGCAGTGTTATCACTCA
TGGTTATGGCAGCACTGCATAATTCTCTTACTGTCATGCCATCCGTAAGATGCTTTTCTGTGACTGGTGA
GTACTCAACCAAGTCATTCTGAGAATAGTGTATGCGGCGACCGAGTTGCTCTTGCCCGGCGTCAATACGG
GATAATACCGCGCCACATAGCAGAACTTTAAAAGTGCTCATCATTGGAAAACGTTCTTCGGGGCGAAAAC
TCTCAAGGATCTTACCGCTGTTGAGATCCAGTTCGATGTAACCCACTCGTGCACCCAACTGATCTTCAGC
ATCTTTTACTTTCACCAGCGTTTCTGGGTGAGCAAAAACAGGAAGGCAAAATGCCGCAAAAAAGGGAATA
AGGGCGACACGGAAATGTTGAATACTCATACTCTTCCTTTTTCAATATTATTGAAGCATTTATCAGGGTT
ATTGTCTCATGAGCGGATACATATTTGAATGTATTTAGAAAAATAAACAAATAGGGGTTCCGCGCACATT
TCCCCGAAAAGTGCCACCTGACGTCGACGGATCGGGAGATCTCCCGATCCCCTATGGTCGACTCTCAGTA
CAATCTGCTCTGATGCCGCATAGTTAAGCCAGTATCTGCTCCCTGCTTGTGTGTTGGAGGTCGCTGAGTA
GTGCGCGAGCAAAATTTAAGCTACAACAAGGCAAGGCTTGACCGACAATTGCATGAAGAATCTGCTTAGG
GTTAGGCGTTTTGCGCTGCTTCGCGATGTACGGGCCAGATATACGCGTTGACATTGATTATTGACTAGTT
ATTAATAGTAATCAATTACGGGGTCATTAGTTCATAGCCCATATATGGAGTTCCGCGTTACATAACTTAC
GGTAAATGGCCCGCCTGGCTGACCGCCCAACGACCCCCGCCCATTGACGTCAATAATGACGTATGTTCCC
ATAGTAACGCCAATAGGGACTTTCCATTGACGTCAATGGGTGGACTATTTACGGTAAACTGCCCACTTGG
CAGTACATCAAGTGTATCATATGCCAAGTACGCCCCCTATTGACGTCAATGACGGTAAATGGCCCGCCTG
GCATTATGCCCAGTACATGACCTTATGGGACTTTCCTACTTGGCAGTACATCTACGTATTAGTCATCGCT
ATTACCATGGTGATGCGGTTTTGGCAGTACATCAATGGGCGTGGATAGCGGTTTGACTCACGGGGATTTC
CAAGTCTCCACCCCATTGACGTCAATGGGAGTTTGTTTTGGCACCAAAATCAACGGGACTTTCCAAAATG
TCGTAACAACTCCGCCCCATTGACGCAAATGGGCGGTAGGCGTGTACGGTGGGAGGTCTATATAAGCAGA
GCTCTCTGGCTAACTAGAGAACCCACTGCTTACTGGCTTATCGAAATTAATACGACTCACTATAGGGAGA
CCCAAGCT
Features (pLannotate 1.2.2; 21 found; start..end, strand, type, name):
     45..3671    +  CDS            Kcnma1: KCMA1_MOUSE - Also known as Kcnma. Experimental evidence at protein level: Swiss-Prot protein existence level 1. Potassium channel activated by both membrane depolarization or increase in cytosolic Ca(2+) that mediates export of K(+). It is also activated by the concentration of cytosolic Mg(2+). Its activation dampens the excitatory events that elevate the cytosolic Ca(2+) concentration and/or depolarize the cell membrane. It therefore contributes to repolarization of the membrane potential. Plays a key role in controlling excitability in a number of systems, such as regulation of the contrac
   3918..3936    -  promoter       SP6 promoter: promoter for bacteriophage SP6 RNA polymerase
   3962..4186    +  polyA_signal   bGH poly(A) signal: bovine growth hormone polyadenylation signal
   4190..4211    +  promoter       SV40 promoter (fragment): SV40 enhancer and early promoter
   4232..4660    +  rep_origin     f1 ori (sequence partly withheld): f1 bacteriophage origin of replication; arrow indicates direction of (+) strand synthesis
   4674..5004    +  promoter       SV40 promoter: SV40 enhancer and early promoter
   5071..5862    +  CDS            neo: KKA2_KLEPN - Also known as kan, nptII. Experimental evidence at protein level: Swiss-Prot protein existence level 1. Resistance to kanamycin, neomycin, paromomycin, ribostamycin, butirosin and gentamicin B. From Klebsiella pneumoniae.
   5886..6044    +  CDS            ble (fragment): BLE_KLEPN - Experimental evidence at protein level: Swiss-Prot protein existence level 1. Binding protein with a strong affinity to the bleomycin family of antibiotics. Binds to CL990; an antimitotic-antibiotic compound. From Klebsiella pneumoniae.
   6039..6160    +  polyA_signal   SV40 poly(A) signal: SV40 polyadenylation signal
   6233..6249    -  protein_bind   lac operator: The lac repressor binds to the lac operator to inhibit transcription in E. coli. This inhibition can be relieved by adding lactose or isopropyl-β-D-thiogalactopyranoside (IPTG). lac repressor encoded by lacI
   6257..6287    -  promoter       lac promoter: promoter for the E. coli lac operon
   6302..6323    -  protein_bind   CAP binding site: CAP binding activates transcription in the presence of cAMP. E. coli catabolite activator protein
   6336..6428    -  CDS            lacI (fragment): lac repressor; lacI; The lac repressor binds to the lac operator to inhibit transcription in E. coli. This inhibition can be relieved by adding lactose or isopropyl-β-D-thiogalactopyranoside (IPTG).
   6611..7199    -  rep_origin     ori: high-copy-number ColE1/pMB1/pBR322/pUC origin of replication
   7370..8230    -  CDS            AmpR: β-lactamase; bla; confers resistance to ampicillin, carbenicillin, and related antibiotics
   8231..8335    -  promoter       AmpR promoter: bla
   8402..8446    -  misc_feature   bom (fragment): basis of mobility region from pBR322
   8601..8980    +  enhancer       CMV enhancer: human cytomegalovirus immediate early enhancer
   8981..9184    +  promoter       CMV promoter: human cytomegalovirus (CMV) immediate early promoter
   9180..9213    +  LTR            5' LTR (truncated) (fragment): truncated 5' long terminal repeat (LTR) from HIV-1
   9229..9247    +  promoter       T7 promoter: promoter for bacteriophage T7 RNA polymerase
