>Addgene plasmid #113566 | BK alpha subunit | addgene full sequence | sequence record 221025 | Addgene NGS Result
AGCTTGGTACCTCGAGCCCCTGCGCCTGCCGCCCATTGCTAGCTATGGCAAACGGTGGCGGCGGAGGCGG
CGGCAGCAGCGGCGGCGGCGGCGGCGGCGGCGGAGGCAGCGGTCTTAGAATGAGCAGCAATATCCACGCG
AACCATCTCAGCCTAGACGCGTCCTCCTCCTCCTCTTCCTCCTCCTCTTCTTCTTCTTCCTCCTCCTCTT
CCTCCTCGTCCTCGGTCCACGAGCCCAAGATGGATGCGCTCATCATACCGGTGACCATGGAGGTGCCGTG
CGACAGCCGGGGCCAACGCATGTGGTGGGCTTTCTTGGCCTCCTCCATGGTGACTTTCTTCGGGGGCCTC
TTCATCATCTTGCTCTGGCGGACGCTCAAGTACCTGTGGACCGTTTGCTGCCACTGCGGGGGCAAGACGA
AGGAGGCCCAGAAGATAAACAATGGCTCCAGCCAGGCAGATGGTACTCTCAAGCCAGTGGACGAAAAAGA
GGAGGTGGTGGCAGCCGAGGTCGGCTGGATGACATCTGTGAAGGACTGGGCAGGGGTGATGATATCCGCC
CAGACACTGACTGGCAGAGTCCTGGTTGTGTTAGTCTTTGCTCTCAGCATTGGTGCCCTCGTAATATACT
TCATAGACTCGTCAAACCCAATAGAATCCTGCCAGAATTTCTACAAAGATTTCACATTACAGATCGACAT
GGCTTTCAACGTGTTCTTCCTCCTCTACTTTGGCTTGCGGTTTATTGCAGCCAACGATAAGCTGTGGTTC
TGGCTGGAAGTGAATTCAGTAGTAGATTTCTTCACAGTCCCTCCTGTGTTTGTGTCTGTGTACTTAAACA
GAAGTTGGCTTGGCTTGAGATTTTTAAGAGCTCTCAGACTGATACAGTTTTCAGAGATTTTGCAGTTTCT
GAATATCCTTAAAACAAGTAACTCCATCAAGCTGGTGAATCTGCTCTCCATATTTATCAGCACGTGGCTG
ACTGCAGCTGGATTCATCCACTTGGTGGAGAATTCAGGGGACCCATGGGAAAATTTCCAAAACAACCAGG
CACTTACGTACTGGGAATGTGTCTACTTACTCATGGTCACAATGTCTACAGTGGGTTATGGGGACGTTTA
TGCAAAAACCACACTTGGACGCCTCTTCATGGTCTTCTTCATCCTCGGGGGACTGGCCATGTTTGCCTCG
TACGTCCCTGAAATCATAGAGTTAATAGGAAACCGCAAGAAATACGGGGGCTCCTATAGCGCGGTTAGTG
GAAGAAAGCACATTGTAGTCTGTGGACACATTACTCTGGAGAGTGTCTCTAACTTCCTGAAGGACTTTCT
GCACAAGGACCGGGATGATGTCAACGTGGAGATTGTCTTTCTTCACAACATCTCCCCTAACCTTGAGCTT
GAGGCTCTGTTCAAACGGCATTTCACTCAGGTGGAGTTTTATCAGGGCTCTGTCCTCAATCCACATGATC
TTGCCAGAGTCAAGATAGAGTCAGCAGATGCATGCCTGATCCTTGCCAATAAGTATTGCGCTGACCCGGA
TGCAGAAGATGCCTCCAACATCATGAGAGTGATCTCCATCAAAAACTACCACCCAAAGATCAGGATCATC
ACTCAGATGCTGCAGTATCACAACAAGGCCCATCTGCTCAACATCCCCAGCTGGAACTGGAAAGAGGGTG
ATGACGCAATATGCCTTGCAGAGCTCAAGTTGGGTTTCATAGCCCAGAGCTGTCTGGCTCAAGGCCTCTC
CACAATGCTTGCCAATCTCTTCTCTATGAGGTCATTCATAAAGATTGAGGAAGACACATGGCAGAAATAC
TACTTGGAAGGAGTCTCCAATGAAATGTACACAGAATATCTCTCCAGTGCCTTCGTGGGTCTGTCCTTCC
CTACTGTTTGTGAGCTGTGTTTTGTGAAGCTTAAGCTCCTGATGATAGCCATTGAGTACAAGTCTGCCAA
CAGAGAGAGCCGAAGCCGAAAGCGAATATTAATTAACCCTGGGAACCACCTTAAGATCCAAGAAGGTACT
TTAGGATTTTTCATCGCAAGTGATGCCAAAGAAGTTAAAAGGGCATTTTTTTACTGCAAGGCCTGTCATG
ATGACGTCACAGATCCCAAAAGAATTAAAAAATGTGGCTGCAGGCGGCTTGAAGATGAGCAGCCGCCAAC
CCTGTCACCAAAAAAAAAACAACGTAATGGGGGCATGAGGAACTCGCCCAACACCTCCCCGAAGCTGATG
AGGCATGACCCCTTGTTAATTCCTGGCAATGATCAGATTGACAACATGGACTCCAATGTGAAAAAGTACG
ACTCCACTGGAATGTTTCACTGGTGTGCACCCAAGGAGATTGAGAAAGTCATCTTGACTCGAAGTGAAGC
TGCCATGACTGTCCTGAGTGGCCATGTCGTAGTCTGCATCTTTGGGGATGTCAGCTCAGCCCTGATTGGC
CTCCGGAACCTGGTGATGCCACTTCGTGCTAGCAACTTTCACTATCATGAGCTCAAACACATTGTGTTTG
TGGGCTCCATTGAGTACCTCAAGAGGGAGTGGGAAACACTGCACAACTTCCCGAAAGTGTCCATATTGCC
TGGTACACCATTAAGTCGGGCTGATTTAAGGGCTGTCAACATCAACCTCTGTGACATGTGCGTTATCCTG
TCAGCCAATCAGAATAATATTGATGATACTTCGCTTCAGGACAAGGAATGCATCTTGGCGTCACTCAACA
TCAAATCTATGCAGTTTGATGACAGCATCGGGGTCTTGCAGGCTAATTCCCAAGGATTCACACCTCCTGG
AATGGACAGATCATCACCCGACAACAGCCCAGTGCACGGGATGTTACGCCAGCCGTCCATCACAACTGGG
GTCAACATTCCCATCATCACGGAACTCGCTAAGCCGGGCAAGTTGCCTTTGGTATCAGTCAATCAGGAAA
AAAACAGTGGGACGCACATTCTAATGATAACGGAGTTGGTGAATGATACCAATGTTCAGTTTTTGGACCA
AGACGATGACGATGACCCTGACACAGAGCTGTACCTCACACAGCCCTTTGCTTGTGGGACAGCATTTGCC
GTCAGCGTCCTGGACTCACTCATGAGCGCGACATACTTCAATGACAATATCCTCACCCTAATACGGACCC
TGGTGACAGGAGGAGCCACACCAGAGCTCGAGGCTCTAATAGCTGAGGAGAATGCACTTCGAGGAGGCTA
CAGCACTCCGCAGACATTGGCCAACAGGGACCGTTGCCGAGTGGCCCAGTTAGCCCTGTTAGATGGTCCC
TTTGCAGACTTAGGGGATGGTGGTTGTTATGGTGATCTGTTCTGCAAAGCTCTGAAAACATATAATATGC
TTTGTTTTGGAATTTACCGGCTGAGAGATGCCCACCTCAGCACCCCCAGCCAGTGTACAAAAAGGTACGT
CATCACCAATCCTCCCTACGAGTTTGAGCTCGTACCAACAGACCTGATCTTCTGCCTGATGCAGTTTGAC
CACAACGCTGGCCAATCCCGGGCCAGTCTGTCTCATTCCTCCCACTCCTCACAGTCGTCCAGTAAGAAGA
GCTCCTCCGTCCACTCCATCCCGTCCACAGCAAATCGGCCGAACCGGCCCAAGTCCAGGGAGTCCCGCGA
CAAACAGAACAGAAAAGAAATGGTTTACAGATGAGCCGGATAATGCCTATCCCAGAAACATTCAAATCAA
GCCCATGAGTACCCACATGGCTAACCAGATCAACCAATATAAATCCACAAGCAGCCTGATCCCTCCAATC
AGAGAAGTTGAAGATGAATGTTGACTCCCAGGAGACCAGAACTATTTTTTTAAAGCCTGACAAACTTCAT
AAATGGTGACGTGACTTTTCTTCCTCTTACATGCTGAATCACTGGTGGAAATTCTAGAGGGCCCTATTCT
ATAGTGTCACCTAAATGCTAGAGCTCGCTGATCAGCCTCGACTGTGCCTTCTAGTTGCCAGCCATCTGTT
GTTTGCCCCTCCCCCGTGCCTTCCTTGACCCTGGAAGGTGCCACTCCCACTGTCCTTTCCTAATAAAATG
AGGAAATTGCATCGCATTGTCTGAGTAGGTGTCATTCTATTCTGGGGGGTGGGGTGGGGCAGGACAGCAA
GGGGGAGGATTGGGAAGACAATAGCAGGCATGCTGGGGATGCGGTGGGCTCTATGGCTTCTGAGGCGGAA
AGAACCAGCTGGGGCTCTAGGGGGTATCCCC
[124 nt withheld, positions 4232-4355]
C
[91 nt withheld, positions 4357-4447]
A
[49 nt withheld, positions 4449-4497]
CCTTTGACGTTGGAGTCCACGTTCTTT
[37 nt withheld, positions 4525-4561]
ACCCTATCTCGGTCTATTCTTTTGATTTATAAGGGATTTTGCCGATTTCGGCCTATTGGTTAAAAAATGA
GCTGATTTAACAAAAATTTAACGCGAATTAATTCTGTGGAATGTGTGTCAGTTAGGGTGTGGAAAGTCCC
CAGGCTCCCCAGCAGGCAGAAGTATGCAAAGCATGCATCTCAATTAGTCAGCAACCAGGTGTGGAAAGTC
CCCAGGCTCCCCAGCAGGCAGAAGTATGCAAAGCATGCATCTCAATTAGTCAGCAACCATAGTCCCGCCC
CTAACTCCGCCCATCCCGCCCCTAACTCCGCCCAGTTCCGCCCATTCTCCGCCCCATGGCTGACTAATTT
TTTTTATTTATGCAGAGGCCGAGGCCGCCTCTGCCTCTGAGCTATTCCAGAAGTAGTGAGGAGGCTTTTT
TGGAGGCCTAGGCTTTTGCAAAAAGCTCCCGGGAGCTTGTATATCCATTTTCGGATCTGATCAAGAGACA
GGATGAGGATCGTTTCGCATGATTGAACAAGATGGATTGCACGCAGGTTCTCCGGCCGCTTGGGTGGAGA
GGCTATTCGGCTATGACTGGGCACAACAGACAATCGGCTGCTCTGATGCCGCCGTGTTCCGGCTGTCAGC
GCAGGGGCGCCCGGTTCTTTTTGTCAAGACCGACCTGTCCGGTGCCCTGAATGAACTGCAGGACGAGGCA
GCGCGGCTATCGTGGCTGGCCACGACGGGCGTTCCTTGCGCAGCTGTGCTCGACGTTGTCACTGAAGCGG
GAAGGGACTGGCTGCTATTGGGCGAAGTGCCGGGGCAGGATCTCCTGTCATCTCACCTTGCTCCTGCCGA
GAAAGTATCCATCATGGCTGATGCAATGCGGCGGCTGCATACGCTTGATCCGGCTACCTGCCCATTCGAC
CACCAAGCGAAACATCGCATCGAGCGAGCACGTACTCGGATGGAAGCCGGTCTTGTCGATCAGGATGATC
TGGACGAAGAGCATCAGGGGCTCGCGCCAGCCGAACTGTTCGCCAGGCTCAAGGCGCGCATGCCCGACGG
CGAGGATCTCGTCGTGACCCATGGCGATGCCTGCTTGCCGAATATCATGGTGGAAAATGGCCGCTTTTCT
GGATTCATCGACTGTGGCCGGCTGGGTGTGGCGGACCGCTATCAGGACATAGCGTTGGCTACCCGTGATA
TTGCTGAAGAGCTTGGCGGCGAATGGGCTGACCGCTTCCTCGTGCTTTACGGTATCGCCGCTCCCGATTC
GCAGCGCATCGCCTTCTATCGCCTTCTTGACGAGTTCTTCTGAGCGGGACTCTGGGGTTCGAAATGACCG
ACCAAGCGACGCCCAACCTGCCATCACGAGATTTCGATTCCACCGCCGCCTTCTATGAAAGGTTGGGCTT
CGGAATCGTTTTCCGGGACGCCGGCTGGATGATCCTCCAGCGCGGGGATCTCATGCTGGAGTTCTTCGCC
CACCCCAACTTGTTTATTGCAGCTTATAATGGTTACAAATAAAGCAATAGCATCACAAATTTCACAAATA
AAGCATTTTTTTCACTGCATTCTAGTTGTGGTTTGTCCAAACTCATCAATGTATCTTATCATGTCTGTAT
ACCGTCGACCTCTAGCTAGAGCTTGGCGTAATCATGGTCATAGCTGTTTCCTGTGTGAAATTGTTATCCG
CTCACAATTCCACACAACATACGAGCCGGAAGCATAAAGTGTAAAGCCTGGGGTGCCTAATGAGTGAGCT
AACTCACATTAATTGCGTTGCGCTCACTGCCCGCTTTCCAGTCGGGAAACCTGTCGTGCCAGCTGCATTA
ATGAATCGGCCAACGCGCGGGGAGAGGCGGTTTGCGTATTGGGCGCTCTTCCGCTTCCTCGCTCACTGAC
TCGCTGCGCTCGGTCGTTCGGCTGCGGCGAGCGGTATCAGCTCACTCAAAGGCGGTAATACGGTTATCCA
CAGAATCAGGGGATAACGCAGGAAAGAACATGTGAGCAAAAGGCCAGCAAAAGGCCAGGAACCGTAAAAA
GGCCGCGTTGCTGGCGTTTTTCCATAGGCTCCGCCCCCCTGACGAGCATCACAAAAATCGACGCTCAAGT
CAGAGGTGGCGAAACCCGACAGGACTATAAAGATACCAGGCGTTTCCCCCTGGAAGCTCCCTCGTGCGCT
CTCCTGTTCCGACCCTGCCGCTTACCGGATACCTGTCCGCCTTTCTCCCTTCGGGAAGCGTGGCGCTTTC
TCATAGCTCACGCTGTAGGTATCTCAGTTCGGTGTAGGTCGTTCGCTCCAAGCTGGGCTGTGTGCACGAA
CCCCCCGTTCAGCCCGACCGCTGCGCCTTATCCGGTAACTATCGTCTTGAGTCCAACCCGGTAAGACACG
ACTTATCGCCACTGGCAGCAGCCACTGGTAACAGGATTAGCAGAGCGAGGTATGTAGGCGGTGCTACAGA
GTTCTTGAAGTGGTGGCCTAACTACGGCTACACTAGAAGAACAGTATTTGGTATCTGCGCTCTGCTGAAG
CCAGTTACCTTCGGAAAAAGAGTTGGTAGCTCTTGATCCGGCAAACAAACCACCGCTGGTAGCGGTGGTT
TTTTTGTTTGCAAGCAGCAGATTACGCGCAGAAAAAAAGGATCTCAAGAAGATCCTTTGATCTTTTCTAC
GGGGTCTGACGCTCAGTGGAACGAAAACTCACGTTAAGGGATTTTGGTCATGAGATTATCAAAAAGGATC
TTCACCTAGATCCTTTTAAATTAAAAATGAAGTTTTAAATCAATCTAAAGTATATATGAGTAAACTTGGT
CTGACAGTTACCAATGCTTAATCAGTGAGGCACCTATCTCAGCGATCTGTCTATTTCGTTCATCCATAGT
TGCCTGACTCCCCGTCGTGTAGATAACTACGATACGGGAGGGCTTACCATCTGGCCCCAGTGCTGCAATG
ATACCGCGAGACCCACGCTCACCGGCTCCAGATTTATCAGCAATAAACCAGCCAGCCGGAAGGGCCGAGC
GCAGAAGTGGTCCTGCAACTTTATCCGCCTCCATCCAGTCTATTAATTGTTGCCGGGAAGCTAGAGTAAG
TAGTTCGCCAGTTAATAGTTTGCGCAACGTTGTTGCCATTGCTACAGGCATCGTGGTGTCACGCTCGTCG
TTTGGTATGGCTTCATTCAGCTCCGGTTCCCAACGATCAAGGCGAGTTACATGATCCCCCATGTTGTGCA
AAAAAGCGGTTAGCTCCTTCGGTCCTCCGATCGTTGTCAGAAGTAAGTTGGCCGCAGTGTTATCACTCAT
GGTTATGGCAGCACTGCATAATTCTCTTACTGTCATGCCATCCGTAAGATGCTTTTCTGTGACTGGTGAG
TACTCAACCAAGTCATTCTGAGAATAGTGTATGCGGCGACCGAGTTGCTCTTGCCCGGCGTCAATACGGG
ATAATACCGCGCCACATAGCAGAACTTTAAAAGTGCTCATCATTGGAAAACGTTCTTCGGGGCGAAAACT
CTCAAGGATCTTACCGCTGTTGAGATCCAGTTCGATGTAACCCACTCGTGCACCCAACTGATCTTCAGCA
TCTTTTACTTTCACCAGCGTTTCTGGGTGAGCAAAAACAGGAAGGCAAAATGCCGCAAAAAAGGGAATAA
GGGCGACACGGAAATGTTGAATACTCATACTCTTCCTTTTTCAATATTATTGAAGCATTTATCAGGGTTA
TTGTCTCATGAGCGGATACATATTTGAATGTATTTAGAAAAATAAACAAATAGGGGTTCCGCGCACATTT
CCCCGAAAAGTGCCACCTGACGTCGACGGATCGGGAGATCTCCCGATCCCCTATGGTGCACTCTCAGTAC
AATCTGCTCTGATGCCGCATAGTTAAGCCAGTATCTGCTCCCTGCTTGTGTGTTGGAGGTCGCTGAGTAG
TGCGCGAGCAAAATTTAAGCTACAACAAGGCAAGGCTTGACCGACAATTGCATGAAGAATCTGCTTAGGG
TTAGGCGTTTTGCGCTGCTTCGCGATGTACGGGCCAGATATACGCGTTGACATTGATTATTGACTAGTTA
TTAATAGTAATCAATTACGGGGTCATTAGTTCATAGCCCATATATGGAGTTCCGCGTTACATAACTTACG
GTAAATGGCCCGCCTGGCTGACCGCCCAACGACCCCCGCCCATTGACGTCAATAATGACGTATGTTCCCA
TAGTAACGCCAATAGGGACTTTCCATTGACGTCAATGGGTGGAGTATTTACGGTAAACTGCCCACTTGGC
AGTACATCAAGTGTATCATATGCCAAGTACGCCCCCTATTGACGTCAATGACGGTAAATGGCCCGCCTGG
CATTATGCCCAGTACATGACCTTATGGGACTTTCCTACTTGGCAGTACATCTACGTATTAGTCATCGCTA
TTACCATGGTGATGCGGTTTTGGCAGTACATCAATGGGCGTGGATAGCGGTTTGACTCACGGGGATTTCC
AAGTCTCCACCCCATTGACGTCAATGGGAGTTTGTTTTGGCACCAAAATCAACGGGACTTTCCAAAATGT
CGTAACAACTCCGCCCCATTGACGCAAATGGGCGGTAGGCGTGTACGGTGGGAGGTCTATATAAGCAGAG
CTCTCTGGCTAACTAGAGAACCCACTGCTTACTGGCTTATCGAAATTAATACGACTCACTATAGGGAGAC
CCAAGCT
Features (pLannotate 1.2.2; 21 found; start..end, strand, type, name):
     45..3671    +  CDS            Kcnma1: KCMA1_MOUSE - Also known as Kcnma. Experimental evidence at protein level: Swiss-Prot protein existence level 1. Potassium channel activated by both membrane depolarization or increase in cytosolic Ca(2+) that mediates export of K(+). It is also activated by the concentration of cytosolic Mg(2+). Its activation dampens the excitatory events that elevate the cytosolic Ca(2+) concentration and/or depolarize the cell membrane. It therefore contributes to repolarization of the membrane potential. Plays a key role in controlling excitability in a number of systems, such as regulation of the contrac
   3918..3936    -  promoter       SP6 promoter: promoter for bacteriophage SP6 RNA polymerase
   3962..4186    +  polyA_signal   bGH poly(A) signal: bovine growth hormone polyadenylation signal
   4190..4211    +  promoter       SV40 promoter (fragment): SV40 enhancer and early promoter
   4232..4660    +  rep_origin     f1 ori (sequence partly withheld): f1 bacteriophage origin of replication; arrow indicates direction of (+) strand synthesis
   4674..5003    +  promoter       SV40 promoter: SV40 enhancer and early promoter
   5070..5861    +  CDS            neo: KKA2_KLEPN - Also known as kan, nptII. Experimental evidence at protein level: Swiss-Prot protein existence level 1. Resistance to kanamycin, neomycin, paromomycin, ribostamycin, butirosin and gentamicin B. From Klebsiella pneumoniae.
   5885..6043    +  CDS            ble (fragment): BLE_KLEPN - Experimental evidence at protein level: Swiss-Prot protein existence level 1. Binding protein with a strong affinity to the bleomycin family of antibiotics. Binds to CL990; an antimitotic-antibiotic compound. From Klebsiella pneumoniae.
   6038..6159    +  polyA_signal   SV40 poly(A) signal: SV40 polyadenylation signal
   6232..6248    -  protein_bind   lac operator: The lac repressor binds to the lac operator to inhibit transcription in E. coli. This inhibition can be relieved by adding lactose or isopropyl-β-D-thiogalactopyranoside (IPTG). lac repressor encoded by lacI
   6256..6286    -  promoter       lac promoter: promoter for the E. coli lac operon
   6301..6322    -  protein_bind   CAP binding site: CAP binding activates transcription in the presence of cAMP. E. coli catabolite activator protein
   6335..6427    -  CDS            lacI (fragment): lac repressor; lacI; The lac repressor binds to the lac operator to inhibit transcription in E. coli. This inhibition can be relieved by adding lactose or isopropyl-β-D-thiogalactopyranoside (IPTG).
   6610..7198    -  rep_origin     ori: high-copy-number ColE1/pMB1/pBR322/pUC origin of replication
   7369..8229    -  CDS            AmpR: β-lactamase; bla; confers resistance to ampicillin, carbenicillin, and related antibiotics
   8230..8334    -  promoter       AmpR promoter: bla
   8393..8445    -  misc_feature   bom (fragment): basis of mobility region from pBR322
   8600..8979    +  enhancer       CMV enhancer: human cytomegalovirus immediate early enhancer
   8980..9183    +  promoter       CMV promoter: human cytomegalovirus (CMV) immediate early promoter
   9179..9212    +  LTR            5' LTR (truncated) (fragment): truncated 5' long terminal repeat (LTR) from HIV-1
   9228..9246    +  promoter       T7 promoter: promoter for bacteriophage T7 RNA polymerase
