[The description below was written by a language model from this plasmid's Addgene catalogue record and pLannotate feature annotations shown in this document.]
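Description:
BK alpha subunit is a mammalian expression plasmid built on the pcDNA3 backbone that carries the mouse Kcnma1 cDNA, which encodes the pore-forming alpha subunit of the large-conductance, voltage- and calcium-activated potassium (BK, Slo1, KCa1.1) channel. The annotated coding sequence spans about 3.6 kb within an insert listed at roughly 4 kb. The record notes that it includes the full-length amino terminus beginning with the MANG motif, meaning the longer N-terminal start rather than a downstream initiation site. No epitope tag or fluorescent reporter is annotated. Transcription is driven by the human cytomegalovirus immediate-early enhancer and promoter and terminated by the bovine growth hormone polyadenylation signal. T7 and SP6 phage promoters flank the insert, with T7 in the sense orientation, so it could in principle serve for in vitro transcription of sense RNA.

In E. coli the plasmid replicates at high copy from a ColE1/pUC-type origin and is selected with ampicillin through the beta-lactamase gene; an f1 origin is also present. For mammalian cells, an SV40 early promoter drives a neomycin phosphotransferase cassette ending in an SV40 polyadenylation signal, allowing G418 selection of stable lines. Short hits to ble, lacI, an HIV-1 LTR and the pBR322 bom region are small fragments, most likely backbone remnants or annotation artefacts rather than functional parts. The depositor sequence and the repository's sequencing result are about 9.26 kb, differ by one nucleotide in length, and give the same feature map. The associated study examined how the accessory beta1 subunit modulates BK channel voltage sensing and gating, which fits use of this construct for heterologous expression of the channel in functional studies.
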