Addgene plasmid #113566: BK alpha subunit
Purpose: mouse BK channel alpha subunit expression vector
Depositing lab: Robert Brenner. Depositing organization: University of Texas Health Science Center at San Antonio. Publication: An extracellular domain of the accessory beta1 subunit is required for modulating BK channel voltage sensor and gate. Gruslova A, Semenov I, Wang B. J Gen Physiol. 2012 Jan;139(1):57-67. doi: 10.1085/jgp.201110698. Epub 2011 Dec 12. PubMed 22155735.
Backbone
  Vector backbone: pCDNA3
  Backbone manufacturer: Invitrogen
  Modifications to backbone: BK alpha includes the MANG (full length) amino terminus
  Vector type: Mammalian Expression
Growth in bacteria
  Bacterial resistance: Ampicillin, 100 μg/mL
  Growth temperature: 37°C
  Growth strain: DH5alpha
  Copy number: High Copy
Gene/Insert
  Gene/Insert name: Kcnma1 (alt name: alpha1)
  Species: M. musculus (mouse)
  Insert size (bp): 4000
  Entrez Gene: Kcnma1 (a.k.a. 5730414M22Rik, BKCA alpha, BKCa, KCa1.1, MaxiK, Slo, Slo1, k(VCA)alpha, mSlo, mSlo1, slo-alpha)
  Promoter: CMV
  Cloning method: Restriction Enzyme; 5′ cloning site unknown (unknown if destroyed)
  Sequencing primers: 5′ CMV
Terms and licenses: Academic/Nonprofit Terms; Industry Terms: Not Available to Industry
How to cite: BK alpha subunit was a gift from Robert Brenner (Addgene plasmid # 113566 ; http://n2t.net/addgene:113566 ; RRID:Addgene_113566)
